Addgene plasmid #119558: pCAT.015
Purpose: (Empty Backbone) Level T acceptor vector for chromosomal integration with lacZ compatible with blue/white screening. Modified pUC19 vector.
Depositing lab: Alistair McCormick. Depositing organization: University of Edinburgh. Publication: CyanoGate: A Modular Cloning Suite for Engineering Cyanobacteria Based on the Plant MoClo Syntax. Vasudevan R, Gale GAR, Schiavon AA, Puzorjov A, Malin J, Gillespie MD, Vavitsas K, Zulkower V, Wang B, Howe CJ, Lea-Smith DJ, McCormick AJ. Plant Physiol. 2019 May;180(1):39-55. doi: 10.1104/pp.18.01401. Epub 2019 Feb 28. PubMed 30819783.
Backbone
  Vector backbone: pUC19
  Vector type: Synthetic Biology
Growth in bacteria
  Bacterial resistance: Ampicillin, 100 μg/mL
  Growth temperature: 37°C
  Growth strain: DH5alpha
  Copy number: High Copy
Gene/Insert
  Gene/Insert name: None
Terms and licenses: Academic/Nonprofit Terms; Industry Terms: Not Available to Industry
Depositor comments: Please visit https://www.biorxiv.org/content/10.1101/426700v1 for bioRxiv preprint.
How to cite: pCAT.015 was a gift from Alistair McCormick (Addgene plasmid # 119558 ; http://n2t.net/addgene:119558 ; RRID:Addgene_119558)
