[The description below was written by a language model from this plasmid's Addgene catalogue record and the feature table of its GenBank file.]
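Description:
pCAT.015 is an empty Level T acceptor vector from the CyanoGate modular cloning suite, a Golden Gate-style toolkit for engineering cyanobacteria that follows the plant MoClo syntax. It is a modified pUC19 plasmid of about 2.7 kb with no insert, classified as a synthetic biology vector. It is propagated in E. coli from the high-copy ColE1/pUC origin of replication and selected through the bla gene (AmpR), which is driven by its own promoter and confers ampicillin resistance. No origin for replication in cyanobacteria is annotated. This fits the stated purpose of chromosomal integration, in which the plasmid serves as a non-replicating delivery vehicle in the target host rather than being maintained there.

The only functional cassette besides the backbone is the lacZ-alpha fragment. It sits under the standard lac regulatory region, which comprises the CAP binding site, lac promoter and lac operator, and it is flanked by the usual M13/pUC sequencing primer sites. This cassette is the screening marker for assembly. In an alpha-complementing E. coli strain, the intact vector gives blue colonies on indicator medium, while clones in which assembled parts have replaced lacZ-alpha appear white.

The feature table does not annotate the Type IIS restriction sites or overhangs that define the acceptor position, and it shows no homology arms. Sequences directing recombination into a cyanobacterial genome would therefore presumably have to be supplied as part of the assembled cargo, together with the expression cassettes and any selection marker for the final host. The record does not name a specific target species or integration locus.
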