LOCUS       Exported 2710 bp ds-DNA circular SYN 12-MAY-2021
DEFINITION  Level T acceptor vector for chromosomal integration with lacZ
            compatible with blue/white screening. Modified pUC19 vector..
ACCESSION   .
VERSION     .
KEYWORDS    pCAT.015
SOURCE      synthetic DNA construct
  ORGANISM  synthetic DNA construct
REFERENCE   1 (bases 1 to 2710)
  AUTHORS   Vasudevan R, Gale GAR, Schiavon AA, Puzorjov A, Malin J, Gillespie
            MD, Vavitsas K, Zulkower V, Wang B, Howe CJ, Lea-Smith DJ, McCormick
            AJ
  TITLE     CyanoGate: A Modular Cloning Suite for Engineering Cyanobacteria
            Based on the Plant MoClo Syntax.
  JOURNAL   Plant Physiol. 2019 May;180(1):39-55. doi: 10.1104/pp.18.01401. Epub
            2019 Feb 28.
  PUBMED    30819783
REFERENCE   2 (bases 1 to 2710)
  AUTHORS   .
  TITLE     Direct Submission
  JOURNAL   Exported May 12, 2021 from SnapGene Server 1.1.58
            http://www.snapgene.com
FEATURES             Location/Qualifiers
     source          1..2710
                     /organism="synthetic DNA construct"
                     /mol_type="other DNA"
     protein_bind    105..126
                     /label=CAP binding site
                     /bound_moiety="E. coli catabolite activator protein"
                     /note="CAP binding activates transcription in the presence
                     of cAMP."
     promoter        141..171
                     /label=lac promoter
                     /note="promoter for the E. coli lac operon"
     protein_bind    179..195
                     /label=lac operator
                     /bound_moiety="lac repressor encoded by lacI"
                     /note="The lac repressor binds to the lac operator to
                     inhibit transcription in E. coli. This inhibition can be
                     relieved by adding lactose or
                     isopropyl-beta-D-thiogalactopyranoside (IPTG)."
     primer_bind     184..206
                     /label=M13/pUC Reverse
                     /note="In lacZ gene"
     primer_bind     203..219
                     /label=M13 rev
                     /note="common sequencing primer, one of multiple similar
                     variants"
     primer_bind     203..219
                     /label=M13 Reverse
                     /note="In lacZ gene. Also called M13-rev"
     CDS             215..562
                     /codon_start=1
                     /gene="lacZ fragment"
                     /product="LacZ-alpha fragment of beta-galactosidase"
                     /label=lacZ-alpha
                     /translation="MTMITPSLHACRSTLDALSSKTREDPRVPSSNSLAVVLQRRDWEN
                     PGVTQLNRLAAHPPFASWRNSEEARTDRPSQQLRSLNGEWRLMRYFLLTHLCGISHRIW
                     CTLSTICSDAA"
     primer_bind     complement(313..330)
                     /label=M13 Forward
                     /note="In lacZ gene. Also called M13-F20 or M13 (-21)
                     Forward"
     primer_bind     complement(313..329)
                     /label=M13 fwd
                     /note="common sequencing primer, one of multiple similar
                     variants"
     primer_bind     complement(322..344)
                     /label=M13/pUC Forward
                     /note="In lacZ gene"
     primer_bind     complement(538..557)
                     /label=pRS-marker
                     /note="pRS vectors, use to sequence yeast selectable
                     marker"
     primer_bind     657..679
                     /label=pGEX 3'
                     /note="pGEX vectors, reverse primer"
     primer_bind     complement(717..735)
                     /label=pBRforEco
                     /note="pBR322 vectors, upsteam of EcoRI site, forward
                     primer"
     promoter        803..907
                     /gene="bla"
                     /label=AmpR promoter
     CDS             908..1768
                     /codon_start=1
                     /gene="bla"
                     /product="beta-lactamase"
                     /label=AmpR
                     /note="confers resistance to ampicillin, carbenicillin, and
                     related antibiotics"
                     /translation="MSIQHFRVALIPFFAAFCLPVFAHPETLVKVKDAEDQLGARVGYI
                     ELDLNSGKILESFRPEERFPMMSTFKVLLCGAVLSRIDAGQEQLGRRIHYSQNDLVEYS
                     PVTEKHLTDGMTVRELCSAAITMSDNTAANLLLTTIGGPKELTAFLHNMGDHVTRLDRW
                     EPELNEAIPNDERDTTMPVAMATTLRKLLTGELLTLASRQQLIDWMEADKVAGPLLRSA
                     LPAGWFIADKSGAGERGSRGIIAALGPDGKPSRIVVIYTTGSQATMDERNRQIAEIGAS
                     LIKHW"
     primer_bind     complement(1126..1145)
                     /label=Amp-R
                     /note="Ampicillin resistance gene, reverse primer"
     rep_origin      1939..2527
                     /direction=RIGHT
                     /label=ori
                     /note="high-copy-number ColE1/pMB1/pBR322/pUC origin of
                     replication"
     primer_bind     2428..2447
                     /label=pBR322ori-F
                     /note="pBR322 origin, forward primer"
     primer_bind     2681..2698
                     /label=L4440
                     /note="L4440 vector, forward primer"
ORIGIN
        1 cgcccaatac gcaaaccgcc tctccccgcg cgttggccga ttcattaatg cagctggcac
       61 gacaggtttc ccgactggaa agcgggcagt gagcgcaacg caattaatgt gagttagctc
      121 actcattagg caccccaggc tttacacttt atgcttccgg ctcgtatgtt gtgtggaatt
      181 gtgagcggat aacaatttca cacaggaaac agctatgacc atgattacgc caagcttgca
      241 tgcctgcagg tcgactctag atgccttgtc ttcgaagaca agggaggatc cccgggtacc
      301 gagctcgaat tcactggccg tcgttttaca acgtcgtgac tgggaaaacc ctggcgttac
      361 ccaacttaat cgccttgcag cacatccccc tttcgccagc tggcgtaata gcgaagaggc
      421 ccgcaccgat cgcccttccc aacagttgcg cagcctgaat ggcgaatggc gcctgatgcg
      481 gtattttctc cttacgcatc tgtgcggtat ttcacaccgc atatggtgca ctctcagtac
      541 aatctgctct gatgccgcat agttaagcca gccccgacac ccgccaacac ccgctgacgc
      601 gccctgacgg gcttgtctgc tcccggcatc cgcttacaga caagctgtga ccgtctccgg
      661 gagctgcatg tgtcagaggt tttcaccgtc atcaccgaaa cgcgcgagac gaaagggcct
      721 cgtgatacgc ctatttttat aggttaatgt catgataata atggtttctt agacgtcagg
      781 tggcactttt cggggaaatg tgcgcggaac ccctatttgt ttatttttct aaatacattc
      841 aaatatgtat ccgctcatga gacaataacc ctgataaatg cttcaataat attgaaaaag
      901 gaagagtatg agtattcaac atttccgtgt cgcccttatt cccttttttg cggcattttg
      961 ccttcctgtt tttgctcacc cagaaacgct ggtgaaagta aaagatgctg aagatcagtt
     1021 gggtgcacga gtgggttaca tcgaactgga tctcaacagc ggtaagatcc ttgagagttt
     1081 tcgccccgaa gaacgttttc caatgatgag cacttttaaa gttctgctat gtggcgcggt
     1141 attatcccgt attgacgccg ggcaagagca actcggtcgc cgcatacact attctcagaa
     1201 tgacttggtt gagtactcac cagtcacaga aaagcatctt acggatggca tgacagtaag
     1261 agaattatgc agtgctgcca taaccatgag tgataacact gcggccaact tacttctgac
     1321 aacgatcgga ggaccgaagg agctaaccgc ttttttgcac aacatggggg atcatgtaac
     1381 tcgccttgat cgttgggaac cggagctgaa tgaagccata ccaaacgacg agcgtgacac
     1441 cacgatgcct gtagcaatgg caacaacgtt gcgcaaacta ttaactggcg aactacttac
     1501 tctagcttcc cggcaacaat taatagactg gatggaggcg gataaagttg caggaccact
     1561 tctgcgctcg gcccttccgg ctggctggtt tattgctgat aaatctggag ccggtgagcg
     1621 tggttctcgc ggtatcattg cagcactggg gccagatggt aagccctccc gtatcgtagt
     1681 tatctacacg acggggagtc aggcaactat ggatgaacga aatagacaga tcgctgagat
     1741 aggtgcctca ctgattaagc attggtaact gtcagaccaa gtttactcat atatacttta
     1801 gattgattta aaacttcatt tttaatttaa aaggatctag gtgaagatcc tttttgataa
     1861 tctcatgacc aaaatccctt aacgtgagtt ttcgttccac tgagcgtcag accccgtaga
     1921 aaagatcaaa ggatcttctt gagatccttt ttttctgcgc gtaatctgct gcttgcaaac
     1981 aaaaaaacca ccgctaccag cggtggtttg tttgccggat caagagctac caactctttt
     2041 tccgaaggta actggcttca gcagagcgca gataccaaat actgttcttc tagtgtagcc
     2101 gtagttaggc caccacttca agaactctgt agcaccgcct acatacctcg ctctgctaat
     2161 cctgttacca gtggctgctg ccagtggcga taagtcgtgt cttaccgggt tggactcaag
     2221 acgatagtta ccggataagg cgcagcggtc gggctgaacg gggggttcgt gcacacagcc
     2281 cagcttggag cgaacgacct acaccgaact gagataccta cagcgtgagc tatgagaaag
     2341 cgccacgctt cccgaaggga gaaaggcgga caggtatccg gtaagcggca gggtcggaac
     2401 aggagagcgc acgagggagc ttccaggggg aaacgcctgg tatctttata gtcctgtcgg
     2461 gtttcgccac ctctgacttg agcgtcgatt tttgtgatgc tcgtcagggg ggcggagcct
     2521 atggaaaaac gccagcaacg cggccttttt acggttcctg gccttttgct ggccttttgc
     2581 tcacatgttc tttcctgcgt tatcccctga ttctgtggat aaccgtatta ccgcctttga
     2641 gtgagctgat accgctcgcc gcagccgaac gaccgagcgc agcgagtcag tgagcgagga
     2701 agcggaagag
//
